Addgene plasmid #91239: pACYCDuet_M42FG121VDHFR_WTTS
Purpose: bacterial co-expression of folA (DHFR) and thyA(TS) with a barcode within the noncoding region between the genes
Depositing lab: Kimberly Reynolds. Depositing organization: University of Texas Southwestern Medical Center. Publication: A Two-Enzyme Adaptive Unit within Bacterial Folate Metabolism. Schober AF, Mathis AD, Ingle C, Park JO, Chen L, Rabinowitz JD, Junier I, Rivoire O, Reynolds KA. Cell Rep. 2019 Jun 11;27(11):3359-3370.e7. doi: 10.1016/j.celrep.2019.05.030. PubMed 31189117.
Backbone
  Vector backbone: pACYCDuet-1
  Backbone manufacturer: Novagen
  Vector type: Bacterial Expression
Growth in bacteria
  Bacterial resistance: Chloramphenicol, 25 μg/mL
  Growth temperature: 37°C
  Growth strain: DH5alpha
  Copy number: Unknown
Gene/Insert 1
  Gene/Insert name: folA (alt name: DHFR)
  Species: E. coli
  Mutation: M42FG121V
  Promoter: T7
  Tag / fusion protein: 6xHis (N terminal on backbone)
  Cloning method: Restriction Enzyme; 5′ cloning site BamHI (unknown if destroyed); 3′ cloning site SalI (unknown if destroyed)
  Sequencing primers: 5′ unknown
Gene/Insert 2
  Gene/Insert name: thyA (alt name: TS)
  Species: E.coli
  Promoter: T7
  Cloning method: Restriction Enzyme; 5′ cloning site NotI (unknown if destroyed); 3′ cloning site XhoI (unknown if destroyed)
  Sequencing primers: 5′ unknown
Terms and licenses: Academic/Nonprofit Terms; Industry Terms: Not Available to Industry
How to cite: pACYCDuet_M42FG121VDHFR_WTTS was a gift from Kimberly Reynolds (Addgene plasmid # 91239 ; http://n2t.net/addgene:91239 ; RRID:Addgene_91239)
