[The description below was written by a language model from this plasmid's Addgene catalogue record and pLannotate feature annotations shown in this document.]
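Description:
pACYCDuet_M42FG121VDHFR_WTTS is a bacterial co-expression plasmid of about 5.2 kb built on the Novagen pACYCDuet-1 backbone. It replicates in E. coli from the medium-copy p15A origin, which is compatible with ColE1-type plasmids. Selection is with chloramphenicol through the cat gene and its own promoter. The backbone also carries lacI under its native promoter, supplying the repressor that controls the two expression cassettes. Short annotated fragments of IS1, an RSF origin and a tetracycline resistance gene appear to be backbone remnants or partial sequence matches rather than functional parts.

The payload is two E. coli folate-pathway genes arranged in tandem, each behind its own T7 promoter and lac operator, with a single T7 terminator annotated downstream of the second gene. Expression therefore needs T7 RNA polymerase and can be induced with IPTG. The first cassette has a T7 gene 10 ribosome binding site and encodes dihydrofolate reductase (folA, DHFR) carrying the M42F and G121V substitutions. The record lists an N-terminal 6xHis tag from the backbone on this protein, although the tag is not separately annotated in the feature table. The second cassette encodes wild-type thymidylate synthase (thyA, TS), which converts dUMP to dTMP and produces dihydrofolate, the substrate of DHFR. The S-Tag fragment annotated after thyA is vector sequence, and the record does not list it as a fusion.

According to the record, a barcode lies in the noncoding region between the two genes, though it is not annotated as a feature. The stated purpose is co-expression of DHFR and TS, and the associated publication concerns these two enzymes as an adaptive unit within bacterial folate metabolism.
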