Features (pLannotate 1.2.2; 20 found; start..end, strand, type, name):
     11..29      +  promoter       T7 promoter: promoter for bacteriophage T7 RNA polymerase
     30..54      +  protein_bind   lac operator: The lac repressor binds to the lac operator to inhibit transcription in E. coli. This inhibition can be relieved by adding lactose or isopropyl-β-D-thiogalactopyranoside (IPTG). lac repressor encoded by lacI
     69..91      +  RBS            RBS: efficient ribosome binding site from bacteriophage T7 gene 10 (Olins and Rangwala, 1989)
    140..619     +  CDS            ecDHFR: E. coli dihydrofolate reductase; folA
    690..708     +  promoter       T7 promoter: promoter for bacteriophage T7 RNA polymerase
    709..733     +  protein_bind   lac operator: The lac repressor binds to the lac operator to inhibit transcription in E. coli. This inhibition can be relieved by adding lactose or isopropyl-β-D-thiogalactopyranoside (IPTG). lac repressor encoded by lacI
    788..1579    +  CDS            thyA: TYSY_ECO57 - Experimental evidence at protein level: Swiss-Prot protein existence level 1. Catalyzes the reductive methylation of 2'-deoxyuridine-5'- monophosphate (dUMP) to 2'-deoxythymidine-5'-monophosphate (dTMP) while utilizing 5,10-methylenetetrahydrofolate (mTHF) as the methyl donor and reductant in the reaction, yielding dihydrofolate (DHF) as a by- product. This enzymatic reaction provides an intracellular de novo source of dTMP, an essential precursor for DNA biosynthesis. From Escherichia coli O157:H7.
   1595..1636    +  CDS            S-Tag (fragment): affinity and epitope tag derived from pancreatic ribonuclease A
   1666..1683    +  CDS            SET1 (fragment): solubility-enhancement tag derived from T7 phage gene 10B
   1691..1738    +  terminator     T7 terminator: transcription terminator for bacteriophage T7 RNA polymerase
   1962..2618    -  CDS            cat: CAT_ECOLX - Experimental evidence at protein level: Swiss-Prot protein existence level 1. This enzyme is an effector of chloramphenicol resistance in bacteria. From Escherichia coli. This protein is used as a marker in many commonly used cloning vectors, such as pACYC184.
   2619..2721    -  promoter       cat promoter: promoter of the E. coli cat gene encoding chloramphenicol acetyltransferase
   2842..2985    +  mobile_element IS1 (fragment): prokaryotic transposable element IS1
   3104..3159    -  rep_origin     RSF ori (fragment): Plasmids containing the RSF 1030 origin of replication can be propagated in E. coli cells that contain additional plasmids with compatible origins.
   3247..3792    -  rep_origin     p15A ori: Plasmids containing the medium-copy-number p15A origin of replication can be propagated in E. coli cells that contain a second plasmid with the ColE1 origin.
   3904..3968    -  CDS            TcR (fragment): tetracycline efflux protein; tet; confers resistance to tetracycline
   3983..4004    -  protein_bind   CAP binding site: CAP binding activates transcription in the presence of cAMP. E. coli catabolite activator protein
   4017..5099    -  CDS            lacI: lac repressor; lacI; The lac repressor binds to the lac operator to inhibit transcription in E. coli. This inhibition can be relieved by adding lactose or isopropyl-β-D-thiogalactopyranoside (IPTG).
   5100..5177    -  promoter       lacI promoter: lacI
   5185..8       -  CDS            TcR (fragment) (across the origin): tetracycline efflux protein; tet; confers resistance to tetracycline
>Addgene plasmid #91239 | pACYCDuet_M42FG121VDHFR_WTTS | addgene full sequence | sequence record 245545 | Addgene NGS Result
ATTAGGAAATTAATACGACTCACTATAGGGGAATTGTGAGCGGATAACAATTCCCCTGTAGAAATAATTT
TGTTTAACTTTAATAAGGAGATATACCATGGGCAGCAGCCATCACCATCATCACCACAGCCAGGATCCGA
TGATCAGTCTGATTGCGGCGTTAGCGGTAGATCGCGTTATCGGCATGGAAAACGCCATGCCGTGGAACCT
GCCTGCCGATCTCGCCTGGTTTAAACGCAACACCTTAAATAAACCCGTGATTTTCGGCCGCCATACCTGG
GAATCAATCGGTCGTCCGTTGCCAGGACGCAAAAATATTATCCTCAGCAGTCAACCGGGTACGGACGATC
GCGTAACGTGGGTGAAGTCGGTGGATGAAGCCATCGCGGCGTGTGGTGACGTACCAGAAATCATGGTGAT
TGGCGGCGGTCGCGTTTATGAACAGTTCTTGCCAAAAGCGCAAAAACTGTATCTGACGCATATCGACGCA
GAAGTGGAAGTCGACACCCATTTCCCGGATTACGAGCCGGATGACTGGGAATCGGTATTCAGCGAATTCC
ACGATGCTGATGCGCAGAACTCTCACAGCTATTGCTTTGAGATTCTGGAGCGGCGGTAACCTGTGCGGCC
GCATAATGCTTAAGTCGAACAGAAAGTAATCGTATTGTACACGGCCGCATAATCGAAATTAATACGACTC
ACTATAGGGGAATTGTGAGCGGATAACAATTCCCCATCTTAGTATATTAGTTAAGTATAAGAAGGAGATA
TACATATGGCAGATCTCATGAAACAGTACCTGGAGCTGATGCAAAAAGTTCTGGATGAGGGTACCCAGAA
AAACGACCGCACGGGTACCGGAACGCTGAGCATTTTTGGCCATCAGATGCGTTTTAACCTGCAGGACGGA
TTCCCGCTGGTTACGACCAAACGCTGCCACCTGCGTAGCATTATTCATGAGCTGCTGTGGTTTCTGCAAG
GTGACACTAACATCGCGTATCTGCACGAAAACAATGTGACGATCTGGGATGAATGGGCCGATGAAAACGG
CGATCTGGGCCCAGTGTATGGTAAACAGTGGCGCGCCTGGCCAACGCCAGATGGCCGCCACATCGATCAG
ATCACGACCGTGCTGAATCAACTGAAAAACGACCCGGACAGCCGCCGCATTATTGTTTCCGCGTGGAATG
TGGGTGAACTGGATAAAATGGCGCTGGCGCCGTGCCATGCATTCTTCCAGTTTTACGTTGCGGACGGTAA
GCTGAGCTGTCAACTTTATCAGCGCAGCTGCGATGTTTTCCTCGGCCTGCCGTTCAATATCGCCAGCTAC
GCGTTACTGGTGCATATGATGGCGCAGCAGTGCGACCTGGAGGTGGGTGATTTTGTCTGGACCGGCGGTG
ATACCCACCTGTACAGCAACCATATGGACCAAACGCATCTGCAATTGAGCCGTGAGCCGCGTCCGCTGCC
GAAACTGATTATTAAGCGCAAACCCGAGAGCATCTTTGACTATCGTTTCGAAGACTTCGAGATTGAAGGC
TACGATCCGCACCCGGGTATCAAAGCGCCGGTGGCTATCTAACTCGAGTCTGGTAAAGAAACCGCTGCTG
CGAAATTTGAACGCCAGCACATGGACTCGTCTACTAGCGCAGCTTAATTAACCTAGGCTGCTGCCACCGC
TGAGCAATAACTAGCATAACCCCTTGGGGCCTCTAAACGGGTCTTGAGGGGTTTTTTGCTGAAACCTCAG
GCATTTGAGAAGCACACGGTCACACTGCTTCCGGTAGTCAATAAACCGGTAAACCAGCAATAGACATAAG
CGGCTATTTAACGACCCTGCCCTGAACCGACGACCGGGTCGAATTTGCTTTCGAATTTCTGCCATTCATC
CGCTTATTATCACTTATTCAGGCGTAGCAACCAGGCGTTTAAGGGCACCAATAACTGCCTTAAAAAAATT
ACGCCCCGCCCTGCCACTCATCGCAGTACTGTTGTAATTCATTAAGCATTCTGCCGACATGGAAGCCATC
ACAAACGGCATGATGAACCTGAATCGCCAGCGGCATCAGCACCTTGTCGCCTTGCGTATAATATTTGCCC
ATAGTGAAAACGGGGGCGAAGAAGTTGTCCATATTGGCCACGTTTAAATCAAAACTGGTGAAACTCACCC
AGGGATTGGCTGAGACGAAAAACATATTCTCAATAAACCCTTTAGGGAAATAGGCCAGGTTTTCACCGTA
ACACGCCACATCTTGCGAATATATGTGTAGAAACTGCCGGAAATCGTCGTGGTATTCACTCCAGAGCGAT
GAAAACGTTTCAGTTTGCTCATGGAAAACGGTGTAACAAGGGTGAACACTATCCCATATCACCAGCTCAC
CGTCTTTCATTGCCATACGGAACTCCGGATGAGCATTCATCAGGCGGGCAAGAATGTGAATAAAGGCCGG
ATAAAACTTGTGCTTATTTTTCTTTACGGTCTTTAAAAAGGCCGTAATATCCAGCTGAACGGTCTGGTTA
TAGGTACATTGAGCAACTGACTGAAATGCCTCAAAATGTTCTTTACGATGCCATTGGGATATATCAACGG
TGGTATATCCAGTGATTTTTTTCTCCATTTTAGCTTCCTTAGCTCCTGAAAATCTCGATAACTCAAAAAA
TACGCCCGGTAGTGATCTTATTTCATTATGGTGAAAGTTGGAACCTCTTACGTGCCGATCAACGTCTCAT
TTTCGCCAAAAGTTGGCCCAGGGCTTCCCGGTATCAACAGGGACACCAGGATTTATTTATTCTGCGAAGT
GATCTTCCGTCACAGGTATTTATTCGGCGCAAAGTGCGTCGGGTGATGCTGCCAACTTACTGATTTAGTG
TATGATGGTGTTTTTGAGGTGCTCCAGTGGCTTCTGTTTCTATCAGCTGTCCCTCCTGTTCAGCTACTGA
CGGGGTGGTGCGTAACGGCAAAAGCACCGCCGGACATCAGCGCTAGCGGAGTGTATACTGGCTTACTATG
TTGGCACTGATGAGGGTGTCAGTGAAGTGCTTCATGTGGCAGGAGAAAAAAGGCTGCACCGGTGCGTCAG
CAGAATATGTGATACAGGATATATTCCGCTTCCTCGCTCACTGACTCGCTACGCTCGGTCGTTCGACTGC
GGCGAGCGGAAATGGCTTACGAACGGGGCGGAGATTTCCTGGAAGATGCCAGGAAGATACTTAACAGGGA
AGTGAGAGGGCCGCGGCAAAGCCGTTTTTCCATAGGCTCCGCCCCCCTGACAAGCATCACGAAATCTGAC
GCTCAAATCAGTGGTGGCGAAACCCGACAGGACTATAAAGATACCAGGCGTTTCCCCCTGGCGGCTCCCT
CGTGCGCTCTCCTGTTCCTGCCTTTCGGTTTACCGGTGTCATTCCGCTGTTATGGCCGCGTTTGTCTCAT
TCCACGCCTGACACTCAGTTCCGGGTAGGCAGTTCGCTCCAAGCTGGACTGTATGCACGAACCCCCCGTT
CAGTCCGACCGCTGCGCCTTATCCGGTAACTATCGTCTTGAGTCCAACCCGGAAAGACATGCAAAAGCAC
CACTGGCAGCAGCCACTGGTAATTGATTTAGAGGAGTTAGTCTTGAAGTCATGCGCCGGTTAAGGCTAAA
CTGAAAGGACAAGTTTTGGTGACTGCGCTCCTCCAAGCCAGTTACCTCGGTTCAAAGAGTTGGTAGCTCA
GAGAACCTTCGAAAAACCGCCCTGCAAGGCGGTTTTTTCGTTTTCAGAGCAAGAGATTACGCGCAGACCA
AAACGATCTCAAGAAGATCATCTTATTAATCAGATAAAATATTTCTAGATTTCAGTGCAATTTATCTCTT
CAAATGTAGCACCTGAAGTCAGCCCCATACGATATAAGTTGTAATTCTCATGTTAGTCATGCCCCGCGCC
CACCGGAAGGAGCTGACTGGGTTGAAGGCTCTCAAGGGCATCGGTCGAGATCCCGGTGCCTAATGAGTGA
GCTAACTTACATTAATTGCGTTGCGCTCACTGCCCGCTTTCCAGTCGGGAAACCTGTCGTGCCAGCTGCA
TTAATGAATCGGCCAACGCGCGGGGAGAGGCGGTTTGCGTATTGGGCGCCAGGGTGGTTTTTCTTTTCAC
CAGTGAGACGGGCAACAGCTGATTGCCCTTCACCGCCTGGCCCTGAGAGAGTTGCAGCAAGCGGTCCACG
CTGGTTTGCCCCAGCAGGCGAAAATCCTGTTTGATGGTGGTTAACGGCGGGATATAACATGAGCTGTCTT
CGGTATCGTCGTATCCCACTACCGAGATGTCCGCACCAACGCGCAGCCCGGACTCGGTAATGGCGCGCAT
TGCGCCCAGCGCCATCTGATCGTTGGCAACCAGCATCGCAGTGGGAACGATGCCCTCATTCAGCATTTGC
ATGGTTTGTTGAAAACCGGACATGGCACTCCAGTCGCCTTCCCGTTCCGCTATCGGCTGAATTTGATTGC
GAGTGAGATATTTATGCCAGCCAGCCAGACGCAGACGCGCCGAGACAGAACTTAATGGGCCCGCTAACAG
CGCGATTTGCTGGTGACCCAATGCGACCAGATGCTCCACGCCCAGTCGCGTACCGTCTTCATGGGAGAAA
ATAATACTGTTGATGGGTGTCTGGTCAGAGACATCAAGAAATAACGCCGGAACATTAGTGCAGGCAGCTT
CCACAGCAATGGCATCCTGGTCATCCAGCGGATAGTTAATGATCAGCCCACTGACGCGTTGCGCGAGAAG
ATTGTGCACCGCCGCTTTACAGGCTTCGACGCCGCTTCGTTCTACCATCGACACCACCACGCTGGCACCC
AGTTGATCGGCGCGAGATTTAATCGCCGCGACAATTTGCGACGGCGCGTGCAGGGCCAGACTGGAGGTGG
CAACGCCAATCAGCAACGACTGTTTGCCCGCCAGTTGTTGTGCCACGCGGTTGGGAATGTAATTCAGCTC
CGCCATCGCCGCTTCCACTTTTTCCCGCGTTTTCGCAGAAACGTGGCTGGCCTGGTTCACCACGCGGGAA
ACGGTCTGATAAGAGACACCGGCATACTCTGCGACATCGTATAACGTTACTGGTTTCACATTCACCACCC
TGAATTGACTCTCTTCCGGGCGCTATCATGCCATACCGCGAAAGGTTTTGCGCCATTCGATGGTGTCCGG
GATCTCGACGCTCTCCCTTATGCGACTCCTGC
